Addgene plasmid #218753: pAAV-hSyn-ConVERGD-ConFonvConNon-eGFP-W3SL
Purpose: Provides AND intersectional (Cre+Flp+vCre+Vika) expression of eGFP
Depositing lab: Lindsay Schwarz. Depositing organization: St. Jude Children's Research Hospital. Publication: A Novel Single Vector Intersectional AAV Strategy for Interrogating Cellular Diversity and Brain Function. Hughes AC, Pollard BG, Xu B, Gammons JW, Chapman P, Bikoff JB, Schwarz LA. bioRxiv. 2023 Feb 8:2023.02.07.527312. doi: 10.1101/2023.02.07.527312. Preprint. PubMed 36798174.
Backbone
  Vector backbone: pAAV
  Backbone manufacturer: Azenta Life Sciences
  Vector type: AAV
Growth in bacteria
  Bacterial resistance: Ampicillin, 100 μg/mL
  Growth temperature: 30°C
  Growth strain: NEB Stable
  Copy number: Low Copy
Gene/Insert
  Gene/Insert name: eGFP
  Species: Synthetic
  Promoter: hSyn
  Cloning method: Other
Terms and licenses: Academic/Nonprofit Terms; Industry Terms: Not Available to Industry
Depositor comments: Please visit https://doi.org/10.1101/2023.02.07.527312 for bioRxiv preprint.
How to cite: pAAV-hSyn-ConVERGD-ConFonvConNon-eGFP-W3SL was a gift from Lindsay Schwarz (Addgene plasmid # 218753 ; http://n2t.net/addgene:218753 ; RRID:Addgene_218753)
