[The description below was written by a language model from this plasmid's Addgene catalogue record and pLannotate feature annotations shown in this document.]
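Description:
pAAV-hSyn-ConVERGD-ConFonvConNon-eGFP-W3SL is a 5.3 kb AAV transfer plasmid built on a pAAV backbone for packaging a neuron-targeted, recombinase-gated eGFP reporter into recombinant adeno-associated virus. In bacteria it is selected with ampicillin through a β-lactamase gene under its own promoter. It carries a ColE1/pUC-type origin, which the annotation describes as high-copy although the catalogue entry lists the plasmid as low copy. Remnants of lac regulatory elements, lacZα, bom and rop are cloning-vector leftovers. The viral genome is bounded by AAV2 inverted terminal repeats, which direct replication and encapsidation. One ITR is annotated intact and the other only as short fragments, which may reflect the difficulty of sequencing or annotating these repeats.

Between the ITRs, on the reverse strand, the human synapsin I promoter drives EGFP in neurons. It is followed by a 3′ untranslated region containing four annotated hammerhead ribozymes and then W3SL, a compact element seen here as truncated WPRE fragments plus SV40 polyadenylation sequences. One ribozyme sits between a pair of loxP sites and another between a pair of minimal FRT sites. The remaining two are not flanked by annotated sites, but the construct name and stated purpose imply vCre and Vika target sites that the annotation tool did not detect. The likely logic is that any retained self-cleaving ribozyme severs the transcript from its poly(A) tail and destabilises it, so eGFP should appear only when all four are excised. The record states the outcome as AND intersectional expression requiring Cre, Flp, vCre and Vika together, allowing a single vector to label neuronal populations defined by four recombinase drivers.
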