Features (pLannotate 1.2.2; 27 found; start..end, strand, type, name):
    918..1506    +  rep_origin     ori: high-copy-number ColE1/pMB1/pBR322/pUC origin of replication
   1689..1781    +  CDS            lacI (fragment): lac repressor; lacI; The lac repressor binds to the lac operator to inhibit transcription in E. coli. This inhibition can be relieved by adding lactose or isopropyl-β-D-thiogalactopyranoside (IPTG).
   1794..1815    +  protein_bind   CAP binding site: CAP binding activates transcription in the presence of cAMP. E. coli catabolite activator protein
   1830..1860    +  promoter       lac promoter: promoter for the E. coli lac operon
   1868..1884    +  protein_bind   lac operator: The lac repressor binds to the lac operator to inhibit transcription in E. coli. This inhibition can be relieved by adding lactose or isopropyl-β-D-thiogalactopyranoside (IPTG). lac repressor encoded by lacI
   1948..2088    -  repeat_region  AAV2 ITR: inverted terminal repeat of adeno-associated virus serotype 2 inverted
   2174..2241    +  polyA_signal   SV40 poly(A) signal (fragment): SV40 polyadenylation signal
   2245..2288    +  polyA_signal   SV40 poly(A) signal (fragment): SV40 polyadenylation signal
   2287..2371    -  misc_feature   WPRE (fragment): woodchuck hepatitis virus posttranscriptional regulatory element
   2377..2534    -  misc_feature   WPRE (fragment): woodchuck hepatitis virus posttranscriptional regulatory element
   2614..2670    -  ncRNA          Hammerhead 1: Accession: RF00163 - Hammerhead ribozyme (type I)
   2781..2830    -  ncRNA          Hammerhead 1: Accession: RF00163 - Hammerhead ribozyme (type I)
   2906..2939    -  protein_bind   FRT (minimal): supports FLP-mediated excision but not integration (Turan and Bode, 2011) FLP recombinase from the Saccharomyces cerevisiae 2μ plasmid
   2941..2990    -  ncRNA          Hammerhead 1: Accession: RF00163 - Hammerhead ribozyme (type I)
   3032..3065    -  protein_bind   FRT (minimal): supports FLP-mediated excision but not integration (Turan and Bode, 2011) FLP recombinase from the Saccharomyces cerevisiae 2μ plasmid
   3066..3099    -  protein_bind   loxP: Cre-mediated recombination occurs in the 8-bp core sequence (GCATACAT). Cre recombinase
   3101..3150    -  ncRNA          Hammerhead 1: Accession: RF00163 - Hammerhead ribozyme (type I)
   3192..3225    -  protein_bind   loxP: Cre-mediated recombination occurs in the 8-bp core sequence (GCATACAT). Cre recombinase
   3241..3960    -  CDS            EGFP: the original enhanced GFP (Yang et al., 1996) mammalian codon-optimized
   3997..4444    -  promoter       hSyn promoter: human synapsin I promoter; confers neuron-specific expression (Kügler et al., 2003)
   4513..4540    -  repeat_region  AAV2 ITR (fragment): inverted terminal repeat of adeno-associated virus serotype 2 inverted
   4569..4596    -  repeat_region  AAV2 ITR (fragment): inverted terminal repeat of adeno-associated virus serotype 2 inverted
   4629..4786    +  CDS            lacZα (fragment): LacZα fragment of β-galactosidase; lacZ fragment
   4792..4891    -  misc_feature   bom (fragment): basis of mobility region from pBR322
   4993..5028    -  CDS            rop (fragment): Rop protein, which maintains plasmids at low copy number; rop
   5123..5227    +  promoter       AmpR promoter: bla
   5228..747     +  CDS            AmpR (across the origin): β-lactamase; bla; confers resistance to ampicillin, carbenicillin, and related antibiotics
>Addgene plasmid #218753 | pAAV-hSyn-ConVERGD-ConFonvConNon-eGFP-W3SL | addgene full sequence | sequence record 432139 | Addgene NGS Result
GGTGCACGAGTGGGTTACATCGAACTGGATCTCAACAGCGGTAAGATCCTTGAGAGTTTTCGCCCCGAAG
AACGTTTTCCAATGATGAGCACTTTTAAAGTTCTGCTATGTGGCGCGGTATTATCCCGTATTGACGCCGG
GCAAGAGCAACTCGGTCGCCGCATACACTATTCTCAGAATGACTTGGTTGAGTACTCACCAGTCACAGAA
AAGCATCTTACGGATGGCATGACAGTAAGAGAATTATGCAGTGCTGCCATAACCATGAGTGATAACACTG
CGGCCAACTTACTTCTGACAACGATCGGAGGACCGAAGGAGCTAACCGCTTTTTTGCACAACATGGGGGA
TCATGTAACTCGCCTTGATCGTTGGGAACCGGAGCTGAATGAAGCCATACCAAACGACGAGCGTGACACC
ACGATGCCTGTAGCAATGGCAACAACGTTGCGCAAACTATTAACTGGCGAACTACTTACTCTAGCTTCCC
GGCAACAATTAATAGACTGGATGGAGGCGGATAAAGTTGCAGGACCACTTCTGCGCTCGGCCCTTCCGGC
TGGCTGGTTTATTGCTGATAAATCTGGAGCCGGTGAGCGTGGTTCTCGCGGTATCATTGCAGCACTGGGG
CCAGATGGTAAGCCCTCCCGTATCGTAGTTATCTACACGACGGGGAGTCAGGCAACTATGGATGAACGAA
ATAGACAGATCGCTGAGATAGGTGCCTCACTGATTAAGCATTGGTAACTGTCAGACCAAGTTTACTCATA
TATACTTTAGATTGATTTAAAACTTCATTTTTAATTTAAAAGGATCTAGGTGAAGATCCTTTTTGATAAT
CTCATGACCAAAATCCCTTAACGTGAGTTTTCGTTCCACTGAGCGTCAGACCCCGTAGAAAAGATCAAAG
GATCTTCTTGAGATCCTTTTTTTCTGCGCGTAATCTGCTGCTTGCAAACAAAAAAACCACCGCTACCAGC
GGTGGTTTGTTTGCCGGATCAAGAGCTACCAACTCTTTTTCCGAAGGTAACTGGCTTCAGCAGAGCGCAG
ATACCAAATACTGTTCTTCTAGTGTAGCCGTAGTTAGGCCACCACTTCAAGAACTCTGTAGCACCGCCTA
CATACCTCGCTCTGCTAATCCTGTTACCAGTGGCTGCTGCCAGTGGCGATAAGTCGTGTCTTACCGGGTT
GGACTCAAGACGATAGTTACCGGATAAGGCGCAGCGGTCGGGCTGAACGGGGGGTTCGTGCACACAGCCC
AGCTTGGAGCGAACGACCTACACCGAACTGAGATACCTACAGCGTGAGCTATGAGAAAGCGCCACGCTTC
CCGAAGGGAGAAAGGCGGACAGGTATCCGGTAAGCGGCAGGGTCGGAACAGGAGAGCGCACGAGGGAGCT
TCCAGGGGGAAACGCCTGGTATCTTTATAGTCCTGTCGGGTTTCGCCACCTCTGACTTGAGCGTCGATTT
TTGTGATGCTCGTCAGGGGGGCGGAGCCTATGGAAAAACGCCAGCAACGCGGCCTTTTTACGGTTCCTGG
CCTTTTGCTGGCCTTTTGCTCACATGTTCTTTCCTGCGTTATCCCCTGATTCTGTGGATAACCGTATTAC
CGCCTTTGAGTGAGCTGATACCGCTCGCCGCAGCCGAACGACCGAGCGCAGCGAGTCAGTGAGCGAGGAA
GCGGAAGAGCGCCCAATACGCAAACCGCCTCTCCCCGCGCGTTGGCCGATTCATTAATGCAGCTGGCACG
ACAGGTTTCCCGACTGGAAAGCGGGCAGTGAGCGCAACGCAATTAATGTGAGTTAGCTCACTCATTAGGC
ACCCCAGGCTTTACACTTTATGCTTCCGGCTCGTATGTTGTGTGGAATTGTGAGCGGATAACAATTTCAC
ACAGGAAACAGCTATGACCATGATTACGCCAAGCTCGGCGCGCCATTGGGATCCAATCCTGCAGGCAGCT
GCGCGCTCGCTCGCTCACTGAGGCCGCCCGGGCAAAGCCCGGGCGTCGGGCGACCTTTGGTCGCCCGGCC
TCAGTGAGCGAGCGAGCGCGCAGAGAGGGAGTGGCCAACTCCATCACTAGGGGTTCCTGGAGCTCCGGTT
ACCGGCCGCTTTAAAAAACCTCCCACATCTCCCCCTGAACCTGAAACATAAAATGAATGCAATTGTTGTT
GTTAACTTGTTTATTGCAGCTTATAATGGTTACAAATAAAGCAATAGCATCACAAATTTCACAAATAAAG
CTAGATGGTTACAAATAAAGCAATAGCATCACAAATTTCACAAATAAACACCACGGAATTGTCAGTGCCC
AACAGCCGAGCCCCTGTCCAGCAGCGGGCAAGGCAGGCGGCGATGAGTTCCGCCGTGGCAAGAACTAACC
AGGATTTATACAAGGAGGAGAAAATGAAAGCCATACGGGAAGCAATAGCATGATACAAAGGCATTAAAGC
AGCGTATCCACATAGCGTAAAAGGAGCAACATAGTTAAGAATACCAGTCAATCTTTCACAAATTTTGTAA
TCCAGAGGTTGATTATCTCGGGCATCGAATATCGAATCGGCTAAGCTCTAGAAAGCTTGCGTACGTGAAT
GTCCTATAAGTGTAATTATAGGACATTCAAAAAACAAAAAGAAAAGCGCGTTTCGTCCTATTTGGGACTC
GTCAGCTGGATGTACGCGTTTCCGCGAATCCAGGACGCGCAAAGAAAGAAATGAATGTCCTATAAGTGTA
ATTATAGGACATTCATCAATTTCCGAGAATGACAGTTCTCAGAAATTGAAAAAACAAAAAGAAAAGCGCG
TTTCGTCCTATTTGGGACTCGTCAGCTGGATGTACGCGTTTCCGCGAATCCAGGACGCGCAAAGAAAGAA
ATCAATTTCCGAGAATGACAGTTCTCAGAAATTGAGAAGTTCCTATACTTTCTAGAGAATAGGAACTTCA
AAAACAAAAAGAAAAGCGCGTTTCGTCCTATTTGGGACTCGTCAGCTGGATGTACGCGTTTCCGCGAATC
CAGGACGCGCAAAGAAAGAAAGAAGTTCCTATACTTTCTAGAGAATAGGAACTTCATAACTTCGTATAAT
GTATGCTATACGAAGTTATAAAAACAAAAAGAAAAGCGCGTTTCGTCCTATTTGGGACTCGTCAGCTGGA
TGTACGCGTTTCCGCGAATCCAGGACGCGCAAAGAAAGAAAATAACTTCGTATAATGTATGCTATACGAA
GTTATAGCATGCATGAATTCTTACTTGTACAGCTCGTCCATGCCGAGAGTGATCCCGGCGGCGGTCACGA
ACTCCAGCAGGACCATGTGATCGCGCTTCTCGTTGGGGTCTTTGCTCAGGGCGGACTGGGTGCTCAGGTA
GTGGTTGTCGGGCAGCAGCACGGGGCCGTCGCCGATGGGGGTGTTCTGCTGGTAGTGGTCGGCGAGCTGC
ACGCTGCCGTCCTCGATGTTGTGGCGGATCTTGAAGTTCACCTTGATGCCGTTCTTCTGCTTGTCGGCCA
TGATATAGACGTTGTGGCTGTTGTAGTTGTACTCCAGCTTGTGCCCCAGGATGTTGCCGTCCTCCTTGAA
GTCGATGCCCTTCAGCTCGATGCGGTTCACCAGGGTGTCGCCCTCGAACTTCACCTCGGCGCGGGTCTTG
TAGTTGCCGTCGTCCTTGAAGAAGATGGTGCGCTCCTGGACGTAGCCTTCGGGCATGGCGGACTTGAAGA
AGTCGTGCTGCTTCATGTGGTCGGGGTAGCGGCTGAAGCACTGCACGCCGTAGGTCAGGGTGGTCACGAG
GGTGGGCCAGGGCACGGGCAGCTTGCCGGTGGTGCAGATGAACTTCAGGGTCAGCTTGCCGTAGGTGGCA
TCGCCCTCGCCCTCGCCGGACACGCTGAACTTGTGGCCGTTTACGTCGCCGTCCAGCTCGACCAGGATGG
GCACCACCCCGGTGAACAGCTCCTCGCCCTTGCTCACCATGGTGGCCTCGAGACCGGTACTAGTGCTAGC
GGTACCCTGCGCTCTCAGGCACGACACGACTCCTCCGCTGCCCACCGCAGACTGAGGCAGCGCTGAGTCG
CCGGCGCCGCAGCGCAGATGGTCGCGCCCGTGCCCCCCTATCTCGCGCCTCGCGTGGTGCGGTCCGGCTG
GGCCGGCGGCGGCGCGGACGCGACCAAGGTGGCCGGGAAGGGGAGTTTGCGGGGGACCGGCGAGTGACGT
CAGCGCGCCTTCAGTGCTGAGGCGGCGGTGGCGCGCGCCGCCAGGCGGGGGCGAAGGCACTGTCCGCGGT
GCTGAAGCTGGCAGTGCGCACGCGCCTCGCCGCATCCTGTTTCCCCTCCCCCTCTCTGATAGGGGATGCG
CAATTTGGGGAATGGGGGTTGGGTGCTTGTCCAGTGGGTCGGGGTCGGTCGTCAGGTAGGCACCCCCACC
CCGCCTCATCCTGGTCCTAAAACCCACTTGCACTGCGATCGCGGGCCCGTGCAGCATCTGCGGCCGCAGG
AACCCCTAGTGATGGAGTTGGCCACTCCCTCTCTGCGCGCTCGCTCGCTCACTGAGGCCGGGCGACCAAA
GGTCGCCCGACGCCCGGGCGGCCTCAGTGAGCGAGCGAGCGCGCAGCTGCCTGCAGGATTGGATCCCAAT
ACGCGTCAATTCACTGGCCGTCGTTTTACAACGTCGTGACTGGGAAAACCCTGGCGTTACCCAACTTAAT
CGCCTTGCAGCACATCCCCCTTTCGCCAGCTGGCGTAATAGCGAAGAGGCCCGCACCGATCGCCCTTCCC
AACAGTTGCGCAGCCTGAATGGCGAATGGCGCCTGATGCGGTATTTTCTCCTTACGCATCTGTGCGGTAT
TTCACACCGCATATGGTGCACTCTCAGTACAATCTGCTCTGATGCCGCATAGTTAAGCCAGCCCCGACAC
CCGCCAACACCCGCTGACGCGCCCTGACGGGCTTGTCTGCTCCCGGCATCCGCTTACAGACAAGCTGTGA
CAGTCTCCGGGAGCTGCATGTGTCAGAGGTTTTCACCGTCATCACCGAAACGCGCGAGACAAAAGGGCCT
CGTGATACGCCTATTTTTATAGGTTAATGTCATGATAATAATGGTTTCTTAGACGTCAGGTGGCACTTTT
CGGGGAAATGTGCGCGGAACCCCTATTTGTTTATTTTTCTAAATACATTCAAATATGTATCCGCTCATGA
GACAATAACCCTGATAAATGCTTCAATAATATTGAAAAAGGAAGAGTATGAGTATTCAACATTTCCGTGT
CGCCCTTATTCCCTTTTTTGCGGCATTTTGCCTTCCTGTTTTTGCTCACCCAGAAACGCTGGTGAAAGTA
AAAGATGCTGAAGATCAGTTG
